>Addgene plasmid #99110 | pGFP-ATIC | depositor full sequence | sequence record 193176 | pGFP-ATIC sequence 7974 bps
TCAATATTGGCCATTAGCCATATTATTCATTGGTTATATAGCATAAATCAATATTGGCTATTGGCCATTG
CATACGTTGTATCTATATCATAATATGTACATTTATATTGGCTCATGTCCAATATGACCGCCATGTTGGC
ATTGATTATTGACTAGTTATTAATAGTAATCAATTACGGGGTCATTAGTTCATAGCCCATATATGGAGTT
CCGCGTTACATAACTTACGGTAAATGGCCCGCCTGGCTGACCGCCCAACGACCCCCGCCCATTGACGTCA
ATAATGACGTATGTTCCCATAGTAACGCCAATAGGGACTTTCCATTGACGTCAATGGGTGGAGTATTTAC
GGTAAACTGCCCACTTGGCAGTACATCAAGTGTATCATATGCCAAGTCCGCCCCCTATTGACGTCAATGA
CGGTAAATGGCCCGCCTGGCATTATGCCCAGTACATGACCTTACGGGACTTTCCTACTTGGCAGTACATC
TACGTATTAGTCATCGCTATTACCATGGTGATGCGGTTTTGGCAGTACACCAATGGGCGTGGATAGCGGT
TTGACTCACGGGGATTTCCAAGTCTCCACCCCATTGACGTCAATGGGAGTTTGTTTTGGCACCAAAATCA
ACGGGACTTTCCAAAATGTCGTAACAACTGCGATCGCCCGCCCCGTTGACGCAAATGGGCGGTAGGCGTG
TACGGTGGGAGGTCTATATAAGCAGAGCTCGTTTAGTGAACCGTCAGATCACTAGAAGCTTTATTGCGGT
AGTTTATCACAGTTAAATTGCTAACGCAGTCAGTGCTTCTGACACAACAGTCTCGAACTTAAGCTGCAGT
GACTCTCTTAAGGTAGCCTTGCAGAAGTTGGTCGTGAGGCACTGGGCAGGTAAGTATCAAGGTTACAAGA
CAGGTTTAAGGAGACCAATAGAAACTGGGCTTGTCGAGACAGAGAAGACTCTTGCGTTTCTGATAGGCAC
CTATTGGTCTTACTGACATCCACTTTGCCTTTCTCTCCACAGGTGTCCACTCCCAGTTCAATTACAGCTC
TTAAGGCTAGAGTACTTAATACGACTCACTATAGGCTAGCCTCGAGGCAAGTACTGGTTCGGAATTCATG
AGTAAAGGAGAAGAACTTTTCACTGGAGTTGTCCCAATTCTTGTTGAATTAGATGGTGATGTTAATGGGC
ACAAATTTTCTGTCAGTGGAGAGGGTGAAGGTGATGCAACATACGGAAAACTTACCCTTAAATTTATTTG
CACTACTGGAAAACTACCTGTTCCATGGCCAACACTTGTCACTACTTTCACTTATGGTGTTCAATGCTTT
TCAAGATACCCAGATCACATGAAACAGCATGACTTTTTCAAGAGTGCCATGCCCGAAGGTTATGTACAGG
AAAGAACTATATTTTTCAAAGATGACGGGAACTACAAGACACGTGCTGAAGTCAAGTTTGAAGGTGATAC
CCTTGTTAATAGAATCGAGTTAAAAGGTATTGATTTTAAAGAAGATGGAAACATTCTTGGACACAAATTG
GAATATAACTATAACTCACACAATGTATACATCATGGCAGACAAACAAAAGAATGGAATCAAAGTTAACT
TCAAAATTAGACACAACATTGAAGATGGAAGCGTTCAACTAGCAGACCATTATCAACAAAATACTCCAAT
TGGCGATGGCCCTGTCCTTTTACCAGACAACCATTACCTGTCCACACAATCTGCCCTTTCGAAAGATCCC
AACGAAAAGAGAGACCACATGGTCCTTCTTGAGTTTGTAACAGCTGCTGGGATTACACATGGCATGGATG
AACTATACAAAGTAATAAGGATCCGGTCAGTGATGGCTCCCGGCCAGCTCGCCTTATTTAGTGTCTCTGA
CAAAACCGGCCTTGTGGAATTTGCAAGAAACCTGACCGCTCTTGGTTTGAATCTGGTCGCTTCCGGAGGG
ACTGCAAAAGCTCTCAGGGATGCTGGTCTGGCAGTCAGAGATGTCTCTGAGTTGACGGGATTTCCTGAAA
TGTTGGGGGGACGTGTGAAAACTTTGCATCCTGCAGTCCATGCTGGAATCCTAGCTCGTAATATTCCAGA
AGATAATGCTGACATGGCCAGACTTGATTTCAATCTTATAAGAGTTGTTGCCTGCAATCTCTATCCCTTT
GTAAAGACAGTGGCTTCTCCAGGTGTAACTGTTGAGGAGGCTGTGGAGCAAATTGACATTGGTGGAGTAA
CCTTACTGAGAGCTGCAGCCAAAAACCACGCTCGAGTGACAGTGGTGTGTGAACCAGAGGACTATGTGGT
GGTGTCCACGGAGATGCAGAGCTCCGAGAGTAAGGACACCTCCTTGGAGACTAGACGCCAGTTAGCCTTG
AAGGCATTCACTCATACGGCACAATATGATGAAGCAATTTCAGATTATTTCAGGAAACAGTACAGCAAAG
GCGTATCTCAGATGCCCTTGAGATATGGAATGAACCCACATCAGACCCCTGCCCAGCTGTACACACTGCA
GCCCAAGCTTCCCATCACAGTTCTAAATGGAGCCCCTGGATTTATAAACTTGTGCGATGCTTTGAACGCC
TGGCAGCTGGTGAAGGAACTCAAGGAGGCTTTAGGTATTCCAGCCGCTGCCTCTTTCAAACATGTCAGCC
CAGCAGGTGCTGCTGTTGGAATTCCACTCAGTGAAGATGAGGCCAAAGTCTGCATGGTTTATGATCTCTA
TAAAACCCTCACACCCATCTCAGCGGCGTATGCAAGAGCAAGAGGGGCTGATAGGATGTCTTCATTTGGT
GATTTTGTTGCATTGTCCGATGTTTGTGATGTACCAACTGCAAAAATTATTTCCAGAGAAGTATCTGATG
GTATAATTGCCCCAGGATATGAAGAAGAAGCCTTGACAATACTTTCCAAAAAGAAAAATGGAAACTATTG
TGTCCTTCAGATGGACCAATCTTACAAACCAGATGAAAATGAAGTTCGAACTCTCTTTGGTCTTCATTTA
AGCCAGAAGAGAAATAATGGTGTCGTCGACAAGTCATTATTTAGCAATGTTGTTACCAAAAATAAAGATT
TGCCAGAGTCTGCCCTCCGAGACCTCATCGTAGCCACCATTGCTGTCAAGTACACTCAGTCTAACTCTGT
GTGCTACGCCAAGAACGGGCAGGTTATCGGCATTGGAGCAGGACAGCAGTCTCGTATACACTGCACTCGC
CTTGCAGGAGATAAGGCAAACTATTGGTGGCTTAGACACCATCCACAAGTGCTTTCGATGAAGTTTAAAA
CAGGAGTGAAGAGAGCAGAAATCTCCAATGCCATCGATCAATATGTGACTGGAACCATTGGCGAGGATGA
AGATTTGATAAAGTGGAAGGCACTGTTTGAGGAAGTCCCTGAGTTACTCACTGAGGCAGAGAAGAAGGAA
TGGGTTGAGAAACTGACTGAAGTTTCTATCAGCTCTGATGCCTTCTTCCCTTTCCGAGATAACGTAGACA
GAGCTAAAAGGAGTGGTGTGGCGTACATTGCGGCTCCCTCCGGTTCTGCTGCTGACAAAGTTGTGATTGA
GGCCTGCGACGAACTGGGAATCATCCTCGCTCATACGAACCTTCGGCTCTTCCACCACTAAGCGGCCGCT
TCCCTTTAGTGAGGGTTAATGCTTCGAGCAGACATGATAAGATACATTGATGAGTTTGGACAAACCACAA
CTAGAATGCAGTGAAAAAAATGCTTTATTTGTGAAATTTGTGATGCTATTGCTTTATTTGTAACCATTAT
AAGCTGCAATAAACAAGTTAACAACAACAATTGCATTCATTTTATGTTTCAGGTTCAGGGGGAGATGTGG
GAGGTTTTTTAAAGCAAGTAAAACCTCTACAAATGTGGTAAAATCCGATAAGGATCGATCCGGGCTGGCG
TAATAGCGAAGAGGCCCGCACCGATCGCCCTTCCCAACAGTTGCGCAGCCTGAATGGCGAATGG
[124 nt withheld, positions 3985-4108]
C
[91 nt withheld, positions 4110-4200]
A
[49 nt withheld, positions 4202-4250]
CCTTTGACGTTGGAGTCCACGTTCTTT
[37 nt withheld, positions 4278-4314]
ACCCTATCTCGGTCTATTCTTTTGATTTATAAGGGATTTTGCCGATTTCGGCCTATTGGTTAAAAAATGA
GCTGATTTAACAAAAATTTAACGCGAATTTTAACAAAATATTAACGCTTACAATTTCCTGATGCGGTATT
TTCTCCTTACGCATCTGTGCGGTATTTCACACCGCATACGCGGATCTGCGCAGCACCATGGCCTGAAATA
ACCTCTGAAAGAGGAACTTGGTTAGGTACCTTCTGAGGCGGAAAGAACCAGCTGTGGAATGTGTGTCAGT
TAGGGTGTGGAAAGTCCCCAGGCTCCCCAGCAGGCAGAAGTATGCAAAGCATGCATCTCAATTAGTCAGC
AACCAGGTGTGGAAAGTCCCCAGGCTCCCCAGCAGGCAGAAGTATGCAAAGCATGCATCTCAATTAGTCA
GCAACCATAGTCCCGCCCCTAACTCCGCCCATCCCGCCCCTAACTCCGCCCAGTTCCGCCCATTCTCCGC
CCCATGGCTGACTAATTTTTTTTATTTATGCAGAGGCCGAGGCCGCCTCGGCCTCTGAGCTATTCCAGAA
GTAGTGAGGAGGCTTTTTTGGAGGCCTAGGCTTTTGCAAAAAGCTTGATTCTTCTGACACAACAGTCTCG
AACTTAAGGCTAGAGCCACCATGATTGAACAAGATGGATTGCACGCAGGTTCTCCGGCCGCTTGGGTGGA
GAGGCTATTCGGCTATGACTGGGCACAACAGACAATCGGCTGCTCTGATGCCGCCGTGTTCCGGCTGTCA
GCGCAGGGGCGCCCGGTTCTTTTTGTCAAGACCGACCTGTCCGGTGCCCTGAATGAACTGCAGGACGAGG
CAGCGCGGCTATCGTGGCTGGCCACGACGGGCGTTCCTTGCGCAGCTGTGCTCGACGTTGTCACTGAAGC
GGGAAGGGACTGGCTGCTATTGGGCGAAGTGCCGGGGCAGGATCTCCTGTCATCTCACCTTGCTCCTGCC
GAGAAAGTATCCATCATGGCTGATGCAATGCGGCGGCTGCATACGCTTGATCCGGCTACCTGCCCATTCG
ACCACCAAGCGAAACATCGCATCGAGCGAGCACGTACTCGGATGGAAGCCGGTCTTGTCGATCAGGATGA
TCTGGACGAAGAGCATCAGGGGCTCGCGCCAGCCGAACTGTTCGCCAGGCTCAAGGCGCGCATGCCCGAC
GGCGAGGATCTCGTCGTGACCCATGGCGATGCCTGCTTGCCGAATATCATGGTGGAAAATGGCCGCTTTT
CTGGATTCATCGACTGTGGCCGGCTGGGTGTGGCGGACCGCTATCAGGACATAGCGTTGGCTACCCGTGA
TATTGCTGAAGAGCTTGGCGGCGAATGGGCTGACCGCTTCCTCGTGCTTTACGGTATCGCCGCTCCCGAT
TCGCAGCGCATCGCCTTCTATCGCCTTCTTGACGAGTTCTTCTGAGCGGGACTCTGGGGTTCGAAATGAC
CGACCAAGCGACGCCCAACCTGCCATCACGATGGCCGCAATAAAATATCTTTATTTTCATTACATCTGTG
TGTTGGTTTTTTGTGTGAATCGATAGCGATAAGGATCCGCGTATGGTGCACTCTCAGTACAATCTGCTCT
GATGCCGCATAGTTAAGCCAGCCCCGACACCCGCCAACACCCGCTGACGCGCCCTGACGGGCTTGTCTGC
TCCCGGCATCCGCTTACAGACAAGCTGTGACCGTCTCCGGGAGCTGCATGTGTCAGAGGTTTTCACCGTC
ATCACCGAAACGCGCGAGACGAAAGGGCCTCGTGATACGCCTATTTTTATAGGTTAATGTCATGATAATA
ATGGTTTCTTAGACGTCAGGTGGCACTTTTCGGGGAAATGTGCGCGGAACCCCTATTTGTTTATTTTTCT
AAATACATTCAAATATGTATCCGCTCATGAGACAATAACCCTGATAAATGCTTCAATAATATTGAAAAAG
GAAGAGTATGAGTATTCAACATTTCCGTGTCGCCCTTATTCCCTTTTTTGCGGCATTTTGCCTTCCTGTT
TTTGCTCACCCAGAAACGCTGGTGAAAGTAAAAGATGCTGAAGATCAGTTGGGTGCACGAGTGGGTTACA
TCGAACTGGATCTCAACAGCGGTAAGATCCTTGAGAGTTTTCGCCCCGAAGAACGTTTTCCAATGATGAG
CACTTTTAAAGTTCTGCTATGTGGCGCGGTATTATCCCGTATTGACGCCGGGCAAGAGCAACTCGGTCGC
CGCATACACTATTCTCAGAATGACTTGGTTGAGTACTCACCAGTCACAGAAAAGCATCTTACGGATGGCA
TGACAGTAAGAGAATTATGCAGTGCTGCCATAACCATGAGTGATAACACTGCGGCCAACTTACTTCTGAC
AACGATCGGAGGACCGAAGGAGCTAACCGCTTTTTTGCACAACATGGGGGATCATGTAACTCGCCTTGAT
CGTTGGGAACCGGAGCTGAATGAAGCCATACCAAACGACGAGCGTGACACCACGATGCCTGTAGCAATGG
CAACAACGTTGCGCAAACTATTAACTGGCGAACTACTTACTCTAGCTTCCCGGCAACAATTAATAGACTG
GATGGAGGCGGATAAAGTTGCAGGACCACTTCTGCGCTCGGCCCTTCCGGCTGGCTGGTTTATTGCTGAT
AAATCTGGAGCCGGTGAGCGTGGGTCTCGCGGTATCATTGCAGCACTGGGGCCAGATGGTAAGCCCTCCC
GTATCGTAGTTATCTACACGACGGGGAGTCAGGCAACTATGGATGAACGAAATAGACAGATCGCTGAGAT
AGGTGCCTCACTGATTAAGCATTGGTAACTGTCAGACCAAGTTTACTCATATATACTTTAGATTGATTTA
AAACTTCATTTTTAATTTAAAAGGATCTAGGTGAAGATCCTTTTTGATAATCTCATGACCAAAATCCCTT
AACGTGAGTTTTCGTTCCACTGAGCGTCAGACCCCGTAGAAAAGATCAAAGGATCTTCTTGAGATCCTTT
TTTTCTGCGCGTAATCTGCTGCTTGCAAACAAAAAAACCACCGCTACCAGCGGTGGTTTGTTTGCCGGAT
CAAGAGCTACCAACTCTTTTTCCGAAGGTAACTGGCTTCAGCAGAGCGCAGATACCAAATACTGTTCTTC
TAGTGTAGCCGTAGTTAGGCCACCACTTCAAGAACTCTGTAGCACCGCCTACATACCTCGCTCTGCTAAT
CCTGTTACCAGTGGCTGCTGCCAGTGGCGATAAGTCGTGTCTTACCGGGTTGGACTCAAGACGATAGTTA
CCGGATAAGGCGCAGCGGTCGGGCTGAACGGGGGGTTCGTGCACACAGCCCAGCTTGGAGCGAACGACCT
ACACCGAACTGAGATACCTACAGCGTGAGCTATGAGAAAGCGCCACGCTTCCCGAAGGGAGAAAGGCGGA
CAGGTATCCGGTAAGCGGCAGGGTCGGAACAGGAGAGCGCACGAGGGAGCTTCCAGGGGGAAACGCCTGG
TATCTTTATAGTCCTGTCGGGTTTCGCCACCTCTGACTTGAGCGTCGATTTTTGTGATGCTCGTCAGGGG
GGCGGAGCCTATGGAAAAACGCCAGCAACGCGGCCTTTTTACGGTTCCTGGCCTTTTGCTGGCCTTTTGC
TCACATGGCTCGACAGATCT
Features (pLannotate 1.2.2; 20 found; start..end, strand, type, name):
    140..517     +  enhancer       CMV enhancer: human cytomegalovirus immediate early enhancer
    518..729     +  promoter       CMV promoter: human cytomegalovirus (CMV) immediate early promoter
    890..1022    +  intron         chimeric intron: chimera between introns from human β-globin and immunoglobulin heavy chain genes
   1067..1085    +  promoter       T7 promoter: promoter for bacteriophage T7 RNA polymerase
   1118..1831    +  CDS            GFP (S65T): GFP (S65T) is a basic (constitutively fluorescent) green fluorescent protein published in 1995, derived from Aequorea victoria.
   1853..3628    +  CDS            ATIC: PUR9_HUMAN - Also known as PURH. Experimental evidence at protein level: Swiss-Prot protein existence level 1. Bifunctional enzyme that catalyzes the last two steps of purine biosynthesis (PubMed:11948179, PubMed:14756554). Acts as a transformylase that incorporates a formyl group to the AMP analog AICAR (5-amino-1-(5-phospho-beta-D-ribosyl)imidazole-4-carboxamide) to produce the intermediate formyl-AICAR (FAICAR) (PubMed:9378707, PubMed:11948179, PubMed:10985775). Can use both 10-formyldihydrofolate and 10-formyltetrahydrofolate as the formyl donor in this reaction (PubMed:10985775). Also cat
   3643..3660    -  promoter       T3 promoter (fragment): promoter for bacteriophage T3 RNA polymerase
   3678..3799    -  polyA_signal   SV40 poly(A) signal: SV40 polyadenylation signal
   3822..3890    -  CDS            large T antigen (fragment): large T antigen from SV40 (simian virus 40)
   3914..3981    +  CDS            lacZα (fragment): LacZα fragment of β-galactosidase; lacZ fragment
   3985..4413    +  rep_origin     f1 ori (sequence partly withheld): f1 bacteriophage origin of replication; arrow indicates direction of (+) strand synthesis
   4441..4492    -  misc_feature   bom (fragment): basis of mobility region from pBR322
   4557..4914    +  promoter       SV40 promoter: SV40 enhancer and early promoter
   4965..5756    +  CDS            neo: KKA2_KLEPN - Also known as kan, nptII. Experimental evidence at protein level: Swiss-Prot protein existence level 1. Resistance to kanamycin, neomycin, paromomycin, ribostamycin, butirosin and gentamicin B. From Klebsiella pneumoniae.
   5823..5871    +  polyA_signal   poly(A) signal: synthetic polyadenylation signal
   5891..5945    -  misc_feature   bom (fragment): basis of mobility region from pBR322
   6047..6082    -  CDS            rop (fragment): Rop protein, which maintains plasmids at low copy number; rop
   6177..6281    +  promoter       AmpR promoter: bla
   6282..7142    +  CDS            AmpR: β-lactamase; bla; confers resistance to ampicillin, carbenicillin, and related antibiotics
   7313..7901    +  rep_origin     ori: high-copy-number ColE1/pMB1/pBR322/pUC origin of replication
