>Addgene plasmid #99110 | pGFP-ATIC | addgene full sequence | sequence record 200295 | Addgene NGS Result
TGGCCATTAGCCATATTATTCATTGGTTATATAGCATAAATCAATATTGGCTATTGGCCATTGCATACGT
TGTATCTATATCATAATATGTACATTTATATTGGCTCATGTCCAATATGACCGCCATGTTGGCATTGATT
ATTGACTAGTTATTAATAGTAATCAATTACGGGGTCATTAGTTCATAGCCCATATATGGAGTTCCGCGTT
ACATAACTTACGGTAAATGGCCCGCCTGGCTGACCGCCCAACGACCCCCGCCCATTGACGTCAATAATGA
CGTATGTTCCCATAGTAACGCCAATAGGGACTTTCCATTGACGTCAATGGGTGGAGTATTTACGGTAAAC
TGCCCACTTGGCAGTACATCAAGTGTATCATATGCCAAGTCCGCCCCCTATTGACGTCAATGACGGTAAA
TGGCCCGCCTGGCATTATGCCCAGTACATGACCTTACGGGACTTTCCTACTTGGCAGTACATCTACGTAT
TAGTCATCGCTATTACCATGGTGATGCGGTTTTGGCAGTACACCAATGGGCGTGGATAGCGGTTTGACTC
ACGGGGATTTCCAAGTCTCCACCCCATTGACGTCAATGGGAGTTTGTTTTGGCACCAAAATCAACGGGAC
TTTCCAAAATGTCGTAACAACTGCGATCGCCCGCCCCGTTGACGCAAATGGGCGGTAGGCGTGTACGGTG
GGAGGTCTATATAAGCAGAGCTCGTTTAGTGAACCGTCAGATCACTAGAAGCTTTATTGCGGTAGTTTAT
CACAGTTAAATTGCTAACGCAGTCAGTGCTTCTGACACAACAGTCTCGAACTTAAGCTGCAGTGACTCTC
TTAAGGTAGCCTTGCAGAAGTTGGTCGTGAGGCACTGGGCAGGTAAGTATCAAGGTTACAAGACAGGTTT
AAGGAGACCAATAGAAACTGGGCTTGTCGAGACAGAGAAGACTCTTGCGTTTCTGATAGGCACCTATTGG
TCTTACTGACATCCACTTTGCCTTTCTCTCCACAGGTGTCCACTCCCAGTTCAATTACAGCTCTTAAGGC
TAGAGTACTTAATACGACTCACTATAGGCTAGCCTCGAGGCAAGTACTGGTTCGGAATTCATGAGTAAAG
GAGAAGAACTTTTCACTGGAGTTGTCCCAATTCTTGTTGAATTAGATGGTGATGTTAATGGGCACAAATT
TTCTGTCAGTGGAGAGGGTGAAGGTGATGCAACATACGGAAAACTTACCCTTAAATTTATTTGCACTACT
GGAAAACTACCTGTTCCATGGCCAACACTTGTCACTACTTTCACTTATGGTGTTCAATGCTTTTCAAGAT
ACCCAGATCACATGAAACAGCATGACTTTTTCAAGAGTGCCATGCCCGAAGGTTATGTACAGGAAAGAAC
TATATTTTTCAAAGATGACGGGAACTACAAGACACGTGCTGAAGTCAAGTTTGAAGGTGATACCCTTGTT
AATAGAATCGAGTTAAAAGGTATTGATTTTAAAGAAGATGGAAACATTCTTGGACACAAATTGGAATATA
ACTATAACTCACACAATGTATACATCATGGCAGACAAACAAAAGAATGGAATCAAAGTTAACTTCAAAAT
TAGACACAACATTGAAGATGGAAGCGTTCAACTAGCAGACCATTATCAACAAAATACTCCAATTGGCGAT
GGCCCTGTCCTTTTACCAGACAACCATTACCTGTCCACACAATCTGCCCTTTCGAAAGATCCCAACGAAA
AGAGAGACCACATGGTCCTTCTTGAGTTTGTAACAGCTGCTGGGATTACACATGGCATGGATGAACTATA
CAAAGTAATAAGGATCCGGTCAGTGATGGCTCCCGGCCAGCTCGCCTTATTTAGTGTCTCTGACAAAACC
GGCCTTGTGGAATTTGCAAGAAACCTGACCGCTCTTGGTTTGAATCTGGTCGCTTCCGGAGGGACTGCAA
AAGCTCTCAGGGATGCTGGTCTGGCAGTCAGAGATGTCTCTGAGTTGACGGGATTTCCTGAAATGTTGGG
GGGACGTGTGAAAACTTTGCATCCTGCAGTCCATGCTGGAATCCTAGCTCGTAATATTCCAGAAGATAAT
GCTGACATGGCCAGACTTGATTTCAATCTTATAAGAGTTGTTGCCTGCAATCTCTATCCCTTTGTAAAGA
CAGTGGCTTCTCCAGGTGTAACTGTTGAGGAGGCTGTGGAGCAAATTGACATTGGTGGAGTAACCTTACT
GAGAGCTGCAGCCAAAAACCACGCTCGAGTGACAGTGGTGTGTGAACCAGAGGACTATGTGGTGGTGTCC
ACGGAGATGCAGAGCTCCGAGAGTAAGGACACCTCCTTGGAGACTAGACGCCAGTTAGCCTTGAAGGCAT
TCACTCATACGGCACAATATGATGAAGCAATTTCAGATTATTTCAGGAAACAGTACAGCAAAGGCGTATC
TCAGATGCCCTTGAGATATGGAATGAACCCACATCAGACCCCTGCCCAGCTGTACACACTGCAGCCCAAG
CTTCCCATCACAGTTCTAAATGGAGCCCCTGGATTTATAAACTTGTGCGATGCTTTGAACGCCTGGCAGC
TGGTGAAGGAACTCAAGGAGGCTTTAGGTATTCCAGCCGCTGCCTCTTTCAAACATGTCAGCCCAGCAGG
TGCTGCTGTTGGAATTCCACTCAGTGAAGATGAGGCCAAAGTCTGCATGGTTTATGATCTCTATAAAACC
CTCACACCCATCTCAGCGGCGTATGCAAGAGCAAGAGGGGCTGATAGGATGTCTTCATTTGGTGATTTTG
TTGCATTGTCCGATGTTTGTGATGTACCAACTGCAAAAATTATTTCCAGAGAAGTATCTGATGGTATAAT
TGCCCCAGGATATGAAGAAGAAGCCTTGACAATACTTTCCAAAAAGAAAAATGGAAACTATTGTGTCCTT
CAGATGGACCAATCTTACAAACCAGATGAAAATGAAGTTCGAACTCTCTTTGGTCTTCATTTAAGCCAGA
AGAGAAATAATGGTGTCGTCGACAAGTCATTATTTAGCAATGTTGTTACCAAAAATAAAGATTTGCCAGA
GTCTGCCCTCCGAGACCTCATCGTAGCCACCATTGCTGTCAAGTACACTCAGTCTAACTCTGTGTGCTAC
GCCAAGAACGGGCAGGTTATCGGCATTGGAGCAGGACAGCAGTCTCGTATACACTGCACTCGCCTTGCAG
GAGATAAGGCAAACTATTGGTGGCTTAGACACCATCCACAAGTGCTTTCGATGAAGTTTAAAACAGGAGT
GAAGAGAGCAGAAATCTCCAATGCCATCGATCAATATGTGACTGGAACCATTGGCGAGGATGAAGATTTG
ATAAAGTGGAAGGCACTGTTTGAGGAAGTCCCTGAGTTACTCACTGAGGCAGAGAAGAAGGAATGGGTTG
AGAAACTGACTGAAGTTTCTATCAGCTCTGATGCCTTCTTCCCTTTCCGAGATAACGTAGACAGAGCTAA
AAGGAGTGGTGTGGCGTACATTGCGGCTCCCTCCGGTTCTGCTGCTGACAAAGTTGTGATTGAGGCCTGC
GACGAACTGGGAATCATCCTCGCTCATACGAACCTTCGGCTCTTCCACCACTAAGCGGCCGCTTCCCTTT
AGTGAGGGTTAATGCTTCGAGCAGACATGATAAGATACATTGATGAGTTTGGACAAACCACAACTAGAAT
GCAGTGAAAAAAATGCTTTATTTGTGAAATTTGTGATGCTATTGCTTTATTTGTAACCATTATAAGCTGC
AATAAACAAGTTAACAACAACAATTGCATTCATTTTATGTTTCAGGTTCAGGGGGAGATGTGGGAGGTTT
TTTAAAGCAAGTAAAACCTCTACAAATGTGGTAAAATCCGATAAGGATCGATCCGGGCTGGCGTAATAGC
GAAGAGGCCCGCACCGATCGCCCTTCCCAACAGTTGCGCAGCCTGAATGGCGAATGG
[124 nt withheld, positions 3978-4101]
C
[91 nt withheld, positions 4103-4193]
A
[49 nt withheld, positions 4195-4243]
CCTTTGACGTTGGAGTCCACGTTCTTT
[37 nt withheld, positions 4271-4307]
ACCCTATCTCGGTCTATTCTTTTGATTTATAAGGGATTTTGCCGATTTCGGCCTATTGGTTAAAAAATGA
GCTGATTTAACAAAAATTTAACGCGAATTTTAACAAAATATTAACGCTTACAATTTCCTGATGCGGTATT
TTCTCCTTACGCATCTGTGCGGTATTTCACACCGCATACGCGGATCTGCGCAGCACCATGGCCTGAAATA
ACCTCTGAAAGAGGAACTTGGTTAGGTACCTTCTGAGGCGGAAAGAACCAGCTGTGGAATGTGTGTCAGT
TAGGGTGTGGAAAGTCCCCAGGCTCCCCAGCAGGCAGAAGTATGCAAAGCATGCATCTCAATTAGTCAGC
AACCAGGTGTGGAAAGTCCCCAGGCTCCCCAGCAGGCAGAAGTATGCAAAGCATGCATCTCAATTAGTCA
GCAACCATAGTCCCGCCCCTAACTCCGCCCATCCCGCCCCTAACTCCGCCCAGTTCCGCCCATTCTCCGC
CCCATGGCTGACTAATTTTTTTTATTTATGCAGAGGCCGAGGCCGCCTCGGCCTCTGAGCTATTCCAGAA
GTAGTGAGGAGGCTTTTTTGGAGGCCTAGGCTTTTGCAAAAAGCTTGATTCTTCTGACACAACAGTCTCG
AACTTAAGGCTAGAGCCACCATGATTGAACAAGATGGATTGCACGCAGGTTCTCCGGCCGCTTGGGTGGA
GAGGCTATTCGGCTATGACTGGGCACAACAGACAATCGGCTGCTCTGATGCCGCCGTGTTCCGGCTGTCA
GCGCAGGGGCGCCCGGTTCTTTTTGTCAAGACCGACCTGTCCGGTGCCCTGAATGAACTGCAGGACGAGG
CAGCGCGGCTATCGTGGCTGGCCACGACGGGCGTTCCTTGCGCAGCTGTGCTCGACGTTGTCACTGAAGC
GGGAAGGGACTGGCTGCTATTGGGCGAAGTGCCGGGGCAGGATCTCCTGTCATCTCACCTTGCTCCTGCC
GAGAAAGTATCCATCATGGCTGATGCAATGCGGCGGCTGCATACGCTTGATCCGGCTACCTGCCCATTCG
ACCACCAAGCGAAACATCGCATCGAGCGAGCACGTACTCGGATGGAAGCCGGTCTTGTCGATCAGGATGA
TCTGGACGAAGAGCATCAGGGGCTCGCGCCAGCCGAACTGTTCGCCAGGCTCAAGGCGCGCATGCCCGAC
GGCGAGGATCTCGTCGTGACCCATGGCGATGCCTGCTTGCCGAATATCATGGTGGAAAATGGCCGCTTTT
CTGGATTCATCGACTGTGGCCGGCTGGGTGTGGCGGACCGCTATCAGGACATAGCGTTGGCTACCCGTGA
TATTGCTGAAGAGCTTGGCGGCGAATGGGCTGACCGCTTCCTCGTGCTTTACGGTATCGCCGCTCCCGAT
TCGCAGCGCATCGCCTTCTATCGCCTTCTTGACGAGTTCTTCTGAGCGGGACTCTGGGGTTCGAAATGAC
CGACCAAGCGACGCCCAACCTGCCATCACGATGGCCGCAATAAAATATCTTTATTTTCATTACATCTGTG
TGTTGGTTTTTTGTGTGAATCGATAGCGATAAGCATCCGCGTATGGTGCACTCTCAGTACAATCTGCTCT
GATGCCGCATAGTTAAGCCAGCCCCGACACCCGCCAACACCCGCTGACGCGCCCTGACGGGCTTGTCTGC
TCCCGGCATCCGCTTACAGACAAGCTGTGACCGTCTCCGGGAGCTGCATGTGTCAGAGGTTTTCACCGTC
ATCACCGAAACGCGCGAGACGAAAGGGCCTCGTGATACGCCTATTTTTATAGGTTAATGTCATGATAATA
ATGGTTTCTTAGACGTCAGGTGGCACTTTTCGGGGAAATGTGCGCGGAACCCCTATTTGTTTATTTTTCT
AAATACATTCAAATATGTATCCGCTCATGAGACAATAACCCTGATAAATGCTTCAATAATATTGAAAAAG
GAAGAGTATGAGTATTCAACATTTCCGTGTCGCCCTTATTCCCTTTTTTGCGGCATTTTGCCTTCCTGTT
TTTGCTCACCCAGAAACGCTGGTGAAAGTAAAAGATGCTGAAGATCAGTTGGGTGCACGAGTGGGTTACA
TCGAACTGGATCTCAACAGCGGTAAGATCCTTGAGAGTTTTCGCCCCGAAGAACGTTTTCCAATGATGAG
CACTTTTAAAGTTCTGCTATGTGGCGCGGTATTATCCCGTATTGACGCCGGGCAAGAGCAACTCGGTCGC
CGCATACACTATTCTCAGAATGACTTGGTTGAGTACTCACCAGTCACAGAAAAGCATCTTACGGATGGCA
TGACAGTAAGAGAATTATGCAGTGCTGCCATAACCATGAGTGATAACACTGCGGCCAACTTACTTCTGAC
AACGATCGGAGGACCGAAGGAGCTAACCGCTTTTTTGCACAACATGGGGGATCATGTAACTCGCCTTGAT
CGTTGGGAACCGGAGCTGAATGAAGCCATACCAAACGACGAGCGTGACACCACGATGCCTGTAGCAATGG
CAACAACGTTGCGCAAACTATTAACTGGCGAACTACTTACTCTAGCTTCCCGGCAACAATTAATAGACTG
GATGGAGGCGGATAAAGTTGCAGGACCACTTCTGCGCTCGGCCCTTCCGGCTGGCTGGTTTATTGCTGAT
AAATCTGGAGCCGGTGAGCGTGGGTCTCGCGGTATCATTGCAGCACTGGGGCCAGATGGTAAGCCCTCCC
GTATCGTAGTTATCTACACGACGGGGAGTCAGGCAACTATGGATGAACGAAATAGACAGATCGCTGAGAT
AGGTGCCTCACTGATTAAGCATTGGTAACTGTCAGACCAAGTTTACTCATATATACTTTAGATTGATTTA
AAACTTCATTTTTAATTTAAAAGGATCTAGGTGAAGATCCTTTTTGATAATCTCATGACCAAAATCCCTT
AACGTGAGTTTTCGTTCCACTGAGCGTCAGACCCCGTAGAAAAGATCAAAGGATCTTCTTGAGATCCTTT
TTTTCTGCGCGTAATCTGCTGCTTGCAAACAAAAAAACCACCGCTACCAGCGGTGGTTTGTTTGCCGGAT
CAAGAGCTACCAACTCTTTTTCCGAAGGTAACTGGCTTCAGCAGAGCGCAGATACCAAATACTGTTCTTC
TAGTGTAGCCGTAGTTAGGCCACCACTTCAAGAACTCTGTAGCACCGCCTACATACCTCGCTCTGCTAAT
CCTGTTACCAGTGGCTGCTGCCAGTGGCGATAAGTCGTGTCTTACCGGGTTGGACTCAAGACGATAGTTA
CCGGATAAGGCGCAGCGGTCGGGCTGAACGGGGGGTTCGTGCACACAGCCCAGCTTGGAGCGAACGACCT
ACACCGAACTGAGATACCTACAGCGTGAGCTATGAGAAAGCGCCACGCTTCCCGAAGGGAGAAAGGCGGA
CAGGTATCCGGTAAGCGGCAGGGTCGGAACAGGAGAGCGCACGAGGGAGCTTCCAGGGGGAAACGCCTGG
TATCTTTATAGTCCTGTCGGGTTTCGCCACCTCTGACTTGAGCGTCGATTTTTGTGATGCTCGTCAGGGG
GGCGGAGCCTATGGAAAAACGCCAGCAACGCGGCCTTTTTACGGTTCCTGGCCTTTTGCTGGCCTTTTGC
TCACATGGCTCGACAGATCTTCAATAT
Features (pLannotate 1.2.2; 20 found; start..end, strand, type, name):
    133..510     +  enhancer       CMV enhancer: human cytomegalovirus immediate early enhancer
    511..722     +  promoter       CMV promoter: human cytomegalovirus (CMV) immediate early promoter
    883..1015    +  intron         chimeric intron: chimera between introns from human β-globin and immunoglobulin heavy chain genes
   1060..1078    +  promoter       T7 promoter: promoter for bacteriophage T7 RNA polymerase
   1111..1824    +  CDS            GFP (S65T): GFP (S65T) is a basic (constitutively fluorescent) green fluorescent protein published in 1995, derived from Aequorea victoria.
   1846..3621    +  CDS            ATIC: PUR9_HUMAN - Also known as PURH. Experimental evidence at protein level: Swiss-Prot protein existence level 1. Bifunctional enzyme that catalyzes the last two steps of purine biosynthesis (PubMed:11948179, PubMed:14756554). Acts as a transformylase that incorporates a formyl group to the AMP analog AICAR (5-amino-1-(5-phospho-beta-D-ribosyl)imidazole-4-carboxamide) to produce the intermediate formyl-AICAR (FAICAR) (PubMed:9378707, PubMed:11948179, PubMed:10985775). Can use both 10-formyldihydrofolate and 10-formyltetrahydrofolate as the formyl donor in this reaction (PubMed:10985775). Also cat
   3636..3653    -  promoter       T3 promoter (fragment): promoter for bacteriophage T3 RNA polymerase
   3671..3792    -  polyA_signal   SV40 poly(A) signal: SV40 polyadenylation signal
   3815..3883    -  CDS            large T antigen (fragment): large T antigen from SV40 (simian virus 40)
   3907..3974    +  CDS            lacZα (fragment): LacZα fragment of β-galactosidase; lacZ fragment
   3978..4406    +  rep_origin     f1 ori (sequence partly withheld): f1 bacteriophage origin of replication; arrow indicates direction of (+) strand synthesis
   4434..4485    -  misc_feature   bom (fragment): basis of mobility region from pBR322
   4550..4907    +  promoter       SV40 promoter: SV40 enhancer and early promoter
   4958..5749    +  CDS            neo: KKA2_KLEPN - Also known as kan, nptII. Experimental evidence at protein level: Swiss-Prot protein existence level 1. Resistance to kanamycin, neomycin, paromomycin, ribostamycin, butirosin and gentamicin B. From Klebsiella pneumoniae.
   5816..5864    +  polyA_signal   poly(A) signal: synthetic polyadenylation signal
   5884..5938    -  misc_feature   bom (fragment): basis of mobility region from pBR322
   6040..6075    -  CDS            rop (fragment): Rop protein, which maintains plasmids at low copy number; rop
   6170..6274    +  promoter       AmpR promoter: bla
   6275..7135    +  CDS            AmpR: β-lactamase; bla; confers resistance to ampicillin, carbenicillin, and related antibiotics
   7306..7894    +  rep_origin     ori: high-copy-number ColE1/pMB1/pBR322/pUC origin of replication
