[The description below was written by a language model from this plasmid's Addgene catalogue record and pLannotate feature annotations shown in this document.]
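Description:
pGFP-ATIC is a 7,974 bp mammalian expression plasmid built on the pCI-neo backbone that produces human ATIC fused at its N-terminus to GFP. It is propagated in E. coli through a high-copy ColE1/pUC-type origin with ampicillin selection (β-lactamase under its own promoter), and it also carries an f1 origin for single-stranded DNA production. For selection in mammalian cells, a separate cassette places the neomycin phosphotransferase gene under the SV40 enhancer/early promoter with a synthetic polyadenylation signal, allowing G418 selection of stable transfectants.

The expression unit is driven by the human cytomegalovirus immediate-early enhancer and promoter, followed by the chimeric β-globin/immunoglobulin heavy chain intron, which generally improves transcript processing and expression. A T7 promoter sits just upstream of the coding region, and a T3 promoter fragment lies downstream in the opposite orientation. The open reading frame begins with the S65T variant of Aequorea victoria GFP, joined through a short linker region to the ATIC coding sequence, and is terminated by an SV40 late polyadenylation signal. The fusion was cloned between NheI and NotI sites, both retained. ATIC (also called PURH) is the bifunctional AICAR formyltransferase/IMP cyclohydrolase that catalyses the last two steps of de novo purine biosynthesis. The construct allows the enzyme's subcellular distribution to be followed by fluorescence microscopy in living transfected cells, and the associated publication concerns reversible compartmentalization of de novo purine biosynthetic complexes. The repository-determined and depositor-supplied sequences are the same length and give identical annotations, differing only by a seven-base offset in numbering.
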