Addgene plasmid #99110: pGFP-ATIC
Purpose: Expresses human GFP-ATIC fusion in mammalian cells
Depositing lab: Stephen Benkovic. Depositing organization: Pennsylvania State University. Publication: Reversible compartmentalization of de novo purine biosynthetic complexes in living cells. An S, Kumar R, Sheets ED, Benkovic SJ. Science. 2008 Apr 4;320(5872):103-6. doi: 10.1126/science.1152241. PubMed 18388293.
Backbone
  Vector backbone: pCI-neo
  Backbone manufacturer: Clontech
  Backbone size w/o insert (bp): 5472
  Total vector size (bp): 7974
  Modifications to backbone: none
  Vector type: Mammalian Expression
  Selectable markers: Neomycin (select with G418)
Growth in bacteria
  Bacterial resistance: Ampicillin, 100 μg/mL
  Growth temperature: 37°C
  Growth strain: DH5alpha
  Copy number: Unknown
Gene/Insert
  Gene/Insert name: ATIC (alt name: 5-aminoimidazole-4-carboxamide ribonucleotide formyltransferase/IMP cyclohydrolase)
  Species: H. sapiens (human)
  Insert size (bp): 1779
  Mutation: S65T mutation in GFP gene
  GenBank ID: NM_004044
  Entrez Gene: ATIC (a.k.a. AICAR, AICARFT, HEL-S-70p, IMPCHASE, PURH)
  Promoter: CMV
  Tag / fusion protein: GFP (N terminal on insert)
  Cloning method: Restriction Enzyme; 5′ cloning site NheI (not destroyed); 3′ cloning site NotI (not destroyed)
  Sequencing primers: 5′ CGCAAATGGGCGGTAGGCGTG
Terms and licenses: Academic/Nonprofit Terms; Industry Terms: Not Available to Industry
How to cite: pGFP-ATIC was a gift from Stephen Benkovic (Addgene plasmid # 99110 ; http://n2t.net/addgene:99110 ; RRID:Addgene_99110)
